>Addgene plasmid #31869 | pLSSmKate2-C1 | depositor full sequence | sequence record 35981 | pLSSmKate2-C1 sequence 4719 bps
TAGTTATTAATAGTAATCAATTACGGGGTCATTAGTTCATAGCCCATATATGGAGTTCCGCGTTACATAA
CTTACGGTAAATGGCCCGCCTGGCTGACCGCCCAACGACCCCCGCCCATTGACGTCAATAATGACGTATG
TTCCCATAGTAACGCCAATAGGGACTTTCCATTGACGTCAATGGGTGGAGTATTTACGGTAAACTGCCCA
CTTGGCAGTACATCAAGTGTATCATATGCCAAGTACGCCCCCTATTGACGTCAATGACGGTAAATGGCCC
GCCTGGCATTATGCCCAGTACATGACCTTATGGGACTTTCCTACTTGGCAGTACATCTACGTATTAGTCA
TCGCTATTACCATGGTGATGCGGTTTTGGCAGTACATCAATGGGCGTGGATAGCGGTTTGACTCACGGGG
ATTTCCAAGTCTCCACCCCATTGACGTCAATGGGAGTTTGTTTTGGCACCAAAATCAACGGGACTTTCCA
AAATGTCGTAACAACTCCGCCCCATTGACGCAAATGGGCGGTAGGCGTGTACGGTGGGAGGTCTATATAA
GCAGAGCTGGTTTAGTGAACCGTCAGATCCGCTAGCGGTGGCCACCATGGTGTCTAAGGGCGAAGAGCTG
ATTAAGGAGAACATGCACATGAAGCTGTACATGGAAGGCACCGTGAACAACCACCACTTCAAGTGCACAT
CCGAGGGCGAAGGCAAGCCCTACGAGGGCACCCAGACCATGAGAATCAAGGTGGTCGAGGGCGGCCCTCT
ACCCTTCGCCTTCGACATCTTGGCTACCAGCTTCATGTACGGCAGCTACACCTTCATCAACCACACCCAG
GGCATCCCCGACTTCTTTAAGCAGTCCTTCCCTGAGGGCTTCACATGGGAGAGAGTCACCACATACGAAG
ACGGGGGCGTGCTGACCGCTACCCAGGACACCAGCCTCCAGGACGGTTGCCTCATCTACAACGTCAAGAT
CAGAGGGGTGAACTTCACATCCAACGGCCCTGTGATGCAGAAGAAAACACTCGGCTGGGAGGCCGGCACC
GAGATGCTGTACCCCGCTGACGGCGGCCTGGAAGGCAGATCGGACGACGCCCTGAAGCTCGTGGGCGGGG
GCCACCTGATCTGCAACTTGAAGAGCACATACAGATCCAAGAAACCCGCTAAGAATCTCAAGGTGCCCGG
CGTCTACTATGTGGACCGAAGACTGGAAAGAATCAAGGAGGCCGACAAAGAGACCTACGTCGAGCAGCAC
GAGGTGGCTGTGGCCAGATACTGCGACCTCCCTAGCAAACTGGGGCACAAGCTTAATTCCGGACTCAGAT
CTCGAGCTCAAGCTTCGAATTCTGCAGTCGACGGTACCGCGGGCCCGGGATCCACCGGATCTAGATAACT
GATCATAATCAGCCATACCACATTTGTAGAGGTTTTACTTGCTTTAAAAAACCTCCCACACCTCCCCCTG
AACCTGAAACATAAAATGAATGCAATTGTTGTTGTTAACTTGTTTATTGCAGCTTATAATGGTTACAAAT
AAAGCAATAGCATCACAAATTTCACAAATAAAGCATTTTTTTCACTGCATTCTAGTTGTGGTTTGTCCAA
ACTCATCAATGTATCTTAACGCGTAAATTGTAAGCGTTAATATTTTGTTAAAATTCGCGTTAAATTTTTG
TTAAATCAGCTCATTTTTTAACCAATAGGCCGAAATCGGCAAAATCCCTTATAAATCAAAAGAATAGACC
GAGATAGGGT
[37 nt withheld, positions 1761-1797]
AAAGAACGTGGACTCCAACGTCAAAGG
[49 nt withheld, positions 1825-1873]
T
[91 nt withheld, positions 1875-1965]
G
[124 nt withheld, positions 1967-2090]
CAGGTGGCACTTTTCGGGGAAATGTGCGCGGAACCCCTATTTGTTTATTTTTCTAAATACATTCAAATAT
GTATCCGCTCATGAGACAATAACCCTGATAAATGCTTCAATAATATTGAAAAAGGAAGAGTCCTGAGGCG
GAAAGAACCAGCTGTGGAATGTGTGTCAGTTAGGGTGTGGAAAGTCCCCAGGCTCCCCAGCAGGCAGAAG
TATGCAAAGCATGCATCTCAATTAGTCAGCAACCAGGTGTGGAAAGTCCCCAGGCTCCCCAGCAGGCAGA
AGTATGCAAAGCATGCATCTCAATTAGTCAGCAACCATAGTCCCGCCCCTAACTCCGCCCATCCCGCCCC
TAACTCCGCCCAGTTCCGCCCATTCTCCGCCCCATGGCTGACTAATTTTTTTTATTTATGCAGAGGCCGA
GGCCGCCTCGGCCTCTGAGCTATTCCAGAAGTAGTGAGGAGGCTTTTTTGGAGGCCTAGGCTTTTGCAAA
GATCGATCAAGAGACAGGATGAGGATCGTTTCGCATGATTGAACAAGATGGATTGCACGCAGGTTCTCCG
GCCGCTTGGGTGGAGAGGCTATTCGGCTATGACTGGGCACAACAGACAATCGGCTGCTCTGATGCCGCCG
TGTTCCGGCTGTCAGCGCAGGGGCGCCCGGTTCTTTTTGTCAAGACCGACCTGTCCGGTGCCCTGAATGA
ACTGCAAGACGAGGCAGCGCGGCTATCGTGGCTGGCCACGACGGGCGTTCCTTGCGCAGCTGTGCTCGAC
GTTGTCACTGAAGCGGGAAGGGACTGGCTGCTATTGGGCGAAGTGCCGGGGCAGGATCTCCTGTCATCTC
ACCTTGCTCCTGCCGAGAAAGTATCCATCATGGCTGATGCAATGCGGCGGCTGCATACGCTTGATCCGGC
TACCTGCCCATTCGACCACCAAGCGAAACATCGCATCGAGCGAGCACGTACTCGGATGGAAGCCGGTCTT
GTCGATCAGGATGATCTGGACGAAGAGCATCAGGGGCTCGCGCCAGCCGAACTGTTCGCCAGGCTCAAGG
CGAGCATGCCCGACGGCGAGGATCTCGTCGTGACCCATGGCGATGCCTGCTTGCCGAATATCATGGTGGA
AAATGGCCGCTTTTCTGGATTCATCGACTGTGGCCGGCTGGGTGTGGCGGACCGCTATCAGGACATAGCG
TTGGCTACCCGTGATATTGCTGAAGAGCTTGGCGGCGAATGGGCTGACCGCTTCCTCGTGCTTTACGGTA
TCGCCGCTCCCGATTCGCAGCGCATCGCCTTCTATCGCCTTCTTGACGAGTTCTTCTGAGCGGGACTCTG
GGGTTCGAAATGACCGACCAAGCGACGCCCAACCTGCCATCACGAGATTTCGATTCCACCGCCGCCTTCT
ATGAAAGGTTGGGCTTCGGAATCGTTTTCCGGGACGCCGGCTGGATGATCCTCCAGCGCGGGGATCTCAT
GCTGGAGTTCTTCGCCCACCCTAGGGGGAGGCTAACTGAAACACGGAAGGAGACAATACCGGAAGGAACC
CGCGCTATGACGGCAATAAAAAGACAGAATAAAACGCACGGTGTTGGGTCGTTTGTTCATAAACGCGGGG
TTCGGTCCCAGGGCTGGCACTCTGTCGATACCCCACCGAGACCCCATTGGGGCCAATACGCCCGCGTTTC
TTCCTTTTCCCCACCCCACCCCCCAAGTTCGGGTGAAGGCCCAGGGCTCGCAGCCAACGTCGGGGCGGCA
GGCCCTGCCATAGCCTCAGGTTACTCATATATACTTTAGATTGATTTAAAACTTCATTTTTAATTTAAAA
GGATCTAGGTGAAGATCCTTTTTGATAATCTCATGACCAAAATCCCTTAACGTGAGTTTTCGTTCCACTG
AGCGTCAGACCCCGTAGAAAAGATCAAAGGATCTTCTTGAGATCCTTTTTTTCTGCGCGTAATCTGCTGC
TTGCAAACAAAAAAACCACCGCTACCAGCGGTGGTTTGTTTGCCGGATCAAGAGCTACCAACTCTTTTTC
CGAAGGTAACTGGCTTCAGCAGAGCGCAGATACCAAATACTGTCCTTCTAGTGTAGCCGTAGTTAGGCCA
CCACTTCAAGAACTCTGTAGCACCGCCTACATACCTCGCTCTGCTAATCCTGTTACCAGTGGCTGCTGCC
AGTGGCGATAAGTCGTGTCTTACCGGGTTGGACTCAAGACGATAGTTACCGGATAAGGCGCAGCGGTCGG
GCTGAACGGGGGGTTCGTGCACACAGCCCAGCTTGGAGCGAACGACCTACACCGAACTGAGATACCTACA
GCGTGAGCTATGAGAAAGCGCCACGCTTCCCGAAGGGAGAAAGGCGGACAGGTATCCGGTAAGCGGCAGG
GTCGGAACAGGAGAGCGCACGAGGGAGCTTCCAGGGGGAAACGCCTGGTATCTTTATAGTCCTGTCGGGT
TTCGCCACCTCTGACTTGAGCGTCGATTTTTGTGATGCTCGTCAGGGGGGCGGAGCCTATGGAAAAACGC
CAGCAACGCGGCCTTTTTACGGTTCCTGGCCTTTTGCTGGCCTTTTGCTCACATGTTCTTTCCTGCGTTA
TCCCCTGATTCTGTGGATAACCGTATTACCGCCATGCAT
Features (pLannotate 1.2.2; 14 found; start..end, strand, type, name):
     61..364     +  enhancer       CMV enhancer: human cytomegalovirus immediate early enhancer
    365..568     +  promoter       CMV promoter: human cytomegalovirus (CMV) immediate early promoter
    607..1318    +  CDS            PAmKate (fragment): monomeric photoactivatable red fluorescent protein (Gunewardene et al., 2011) mammalian codon-optimized
   1318..1383    +  misc_feature   MCS: multiple cloning site
   1400..1484    +  CDS            large T antigen (fragment): large T antigen from SV40 (simian virus 40)
   1507..1628    +  polyA_signal   SV40 poly(A) signal: SV40 polyadenylation signal
   1662..2090    -  rep_origin     f1 ori (sequence partly withheld): f1 bacteriophage origin of replication; arrow indicates direction of (+) strand synthesis
   2117..2221    +  promoter       AmpR promoter: bla
   2223..2580    +  promoter       SV40 promoter: SV40 enhancer and early promoter
   2615..3409    +  CDS            NeoR/KanR: aminoglycoside phosphotransferase from Tn5; aph(3')-II (or nptII); confers resistance to neomycin, kanamycin, and G418 (Geneticin®)
   3430..3582    +  CDS            ble (fragment): BLE_KLEPN - Experimental evidence at protein level: Swiss-Prot protein existence level 1. Binding protein with a strong affinity to the bleomycin family of antibiotics. Binds to CL990; an antimitotic-antibiotic compound. From Klebsiella pneumoniae.
   3641..3688    +  polyA_signal   HSV TK poly(A) signal: herpes simplex virus thymidine kinase polyadenylation signal (Cole and Stacy, 1985)
   3779..3795    -  polyA_signal   bGH poly(A) signal (fragment): bovine growth hormone polyadenylation signal
   4017..4605    +  rep_origin     ori: high-copy-number ColE1/pMB1/pBR322/pUC origin of replication
