[The description below was written by a language model from this plasmid's Addgene catalogue record and pLannotate feature annotations shown in this document.]
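Description:
pLSSmKate2-C1 is a mammalian expression plasmid built on the Clontech C1 backbone, in which the usual fluorescent protein has been replaced, between the NheI and BglII sites, by LSS-mKate2, a monomeric red fluorescent protein with a large Stokes shift. The insert is about 736 bp and differs from mKate by the substitutions K69Y, P131T, S148G, M167D, T183S and M196V (numbered relative to EGFP). The automated annotation labels this coding sequence as a fragment of PAmKate. This most likely reflects similarity among mKate-derived proteins, not a different insert.

Expression is driven by the human cytomegalovirus immediate early enhancer and promoter, and transcripts are terminated by the SV40 polyadenylation signal. A multiple cloning site lies immediately downstream of the fluorescent protein coding sequence. In the C1 layout, this allows a gene of interest to be cloned in frame so that LSS-mKate2 is fused to the N-terminus of the partner protein, and the plasmid can also be used unmodified to express the fluorescent protein alone.

A single Tn5 NeoR/KanR gene provides both selections. The bacterial AmpR (bla) promoter drives it for kanamycin resistance in E. coli, and the SV40 enhancer/early promoter drives it for G418 selection of stably transfected mammalian cells, with an HSV TK polyadenylation signal downstream. The plasmid is maintained at high copy through a ColE1/pUC-type origin, and an f1 origin permits single-stranded DNA production. The short large T antigen, ble and bGH poly(A) fragments in the annotation appear to be partial matches to backbone sequence and not functional elements.

The construct is suited to live-cell red fluorescence imaging and protein tagging, where a large Stokes shift helps in multicolour experiments.
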