Addgene plasmid #31869: pLSSmKate2-C1
Depositing lab: Vladislav Verkhusha. Depositing organization: Albert Einstein College of Medicine. Publication: Monomeric red fluorescent proteins with a large Stokes shift. Piatkevich KD, Hulit J, Subach OM, Wu B, Abdulla A, Segall JE, Verkhusha VV. Proc Natl Acad Sci U S A. 2010 Mar 23;107(12):5369-74. Epub 2010 Mar 8. 10.1073/pnas.0914365107 PubMed 20212155.
Backbone
  Vector backbone: C1
  Backbone manufacturer: Clontech
  Backbone size w/o insert (bp): 3983
  Modifications to backbone: none
  Vector type: Mammalian Expression
  Selectable markers: Neomycin (select with G418)
Growth in bacteria
  Bacterial resistance: Kanamycin, 50 μg/mL
  Growth temperature: 37°C
  Growth strain: DH5alpha
  Copy number: High Copy
Gene/Insert
  Gene/Insert name: LSS-mKate2
  Insert size (bp): 736
  Mutation: K69Y/P131T/S148G/M167D/T183S/M196V compared to mKate but numbering is relative to EGFP.
  Cloning method: Restriction Enzyme; 5′ cloning site NheI (not destroyed); 3′ cloning site BglII (not destroyed)
  Sequencing primers: 5′ ggtaggcgtgtacggtgggag
Terms and licenses: Academic/Nonprofit Terms; Industry Terms: Not Available to Industry
How to cite: pLSSmKate2-C1 was a gift from Vladislav Verkhusha (Addgene plasmid # 31869 ; http://n2t.net/addgene:31869 ; RRID:Addgene_31869)
