>Addgene plasmid #31869 | pLSSmKate2-C1 | addgene partial sequence | sequence record 37450 | CMV-F
CCGTCAGATCCGCTAGCGGTGGCCACCATGGTGTCTAAGGGCGAAGAGCTGATTAAGGAGAACATGCACA
TGAAGCTGTACATGGAAGGCACCGTGAACAACCACCACTTCAAGTGCACATCCGAGGGCGAAGGCAAGCC
CTACGAGGGCACCCAGACCATGAGAATCAAGGTGGTCGAGGGCGGCCCTCTACCCTTCGCCTTCGACATC
TTGGCTACCAGCTTCATGTACGGCAGCTACACCTTCATCAACCACACCCAGGGCATCCCCGACTTCTTTA
AGCAGTCCTTCCCTGAGGGCTTCACATGGGAGAGAGTCACCACATACGAAGACGGGGGCGTGCTGACCGC
TACCCAGGACACCAGCCTCCAGGACGGTTGCCTCATCTACAACGTCAAGATCAGAGGGGTGAACTTCACA
TCCAACGGCCCTGTGATGCAGAAGAAAACACTCGGCTGGGAGGCCGGCACCGAGATGCTGTACCCCGCTG
ACGGCGGCCTGGAAGGCAGATCGGACGACGCCCTGAAGCTCGTGGGCGGGGGCCACCTGATCTGCAACTT
GAAGAGCACATACAGATCCAAGAAACCCGCTAAGAATCTCAAGGTGCCCGGCGTCTACTATGTGGACCGA
AGACTGGAAAGAATCAAGGAGGCCGACAAAGAGACCTACGTCGAGCAGCACGAGGTGGCTGTGGCCAGAT
ACTGCGACCTCCCTAGCAAACTGGGGCACAAGCTTAATTCCGGACTCAGATCTCGAGCTCAAGCTTCGAA
TTCTGCAGTCGACGGTACCGCGGGCCCGGGATCCACCGGATCTAGATAACTGATCATAATCAGCCATACC
ACA
